Addgene plasmid #60767: pZS1[RbsR-T,LacI-T]
Purpose: Contains PIq driving expression RbsR-T, and PI driving expression of TreR-L.
Depositing lab: Matthew Bennett. Depositing organization: Rice University. Publication: Modular, Multi-Input Transcriptional Logic Gating with Orthogonal LacI/GalR Family Chimeras. Shis DL, Hussain F, Meinhardt S, Swint-Kruse L, Bennett MR. ACS Synth Biol. 2014 Sep 19;3(9):645-51. doi: 10.1021/sb500262f. Epub 2014 Jul 28. PubMed 25035932.
Backbone
  Vector backbone: pZS5
  Backbone manufacturer: Expressys
  Backbone size w/o insert (bp): 4040
  Total vector size (bp): 6330
  Modifications to backbone: Insertion of PIq driven ORF, for RbsR-T, and one PI driven ORF, for LacI-T.
  Vector type: Bacterial Expression, Synthetic Biology
Growth in bacteria
  Bacterial resistance: Ampicillin, 100 μg/mL
  Growth temperature: 37°C
  Growth strain: DH10B
  Copy number: Low Copy
Gene/Insert 1
  Gene/Insert name: RbsR-L (alt name: LLhR_Q60A, Y17T, Q18A, R22N)
  Species: Synthetic
  Insert size (bp): 999
  Mutation: LacI/GalR repressor chimera. TAN DBD with RbsR LBD. Contains point mutation Q60A
Gene/Insert 2
  Gene/Insert name: Dimeric LacI with the TAN DBD (alt name: Dimeric LacI, Y17T, Q18A, R22N)
  Species: Synthetic
  Insert size (bp): 1050
  Mutation: Dimeric LacI with the TAN DBD.
Terms and licenses: Academic/Nonprofit Terms; Industry Terms: Not Available to Industry
How to cite: pZS1[RbsR-T,LacI-T] was a gift from Matthew Bennett (Addgene plasmid # 60767 ; http://n2t.net/addgene:60767 ; RRID:Addgene_60767)
