[The description below was written by a language model from this plasmid's Addgene catalogue record and pLannotate feature annotations shown in this document.]
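Description:
pZS1[RbsR-T,LacI-T] is a low-copy bacterial expression plasmid for synthetic biology in E. coli, built on a pZS-series backbone (recorded as pZS5) with a total size of 6,330 bp. It replicates through the pSC101 origin, which depends on the plasmid-encoded Rep101 (RepA) protein, and is selected with ampicillin through a β-lactamase gene with its own promoter, followed by the lambda t0 terminator. The annotation also shows an rrnB T1 terminator, a λ attP site and a short fragment of a T5 promoter downstream of the repressor genes; the record does not explain the role of these last two elements.

The payload is a pair of divergently oriented repressor cassettes. One encodes RbsR-T, a LacI/GalR family chimera that joins the ribose repressor RbsR ligand-binding domain to a LacI DNA-binding domain carrying the "TAN" substitutions (Y17T, Q18A, R22N), plus a Q60A point mutation. The other encodes a dimeric LacI with the same TAN DNA-binding domain. Because both proteins share an altered operator specificity but respond to different inducers (ribose and IPTG or lactose, judging from their ligand-binding domains), co-expressing them lets a promoter bearing the cognate operator be derepressed only when both signals are present. This fits the associated work on modular multi-input transcriptional logic gates.

The record is internally inconsistent in places. The backbone notes say PIq drives RbsR-T and PI drives LacI-T, whereas the purpose line names the second product TreR-L and the first insert is labelled RbsR-L. The automated annotation calls both promoters lacIq, which may simply reflect how closely the two variants resemble each other.
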