Features (pLannotate 1.2.2; 12 found; start..end, strand, type, name):
      4..987     -  CDS            rbsR: RBSR_ECOLI - Experimental evidence at protein level: Swiss-Prot protein existence level 1. Transcriptional repressor for the ribose rbsDACBK operon. RbsR binds to a region of perfect dyad symmetry spanning the rbs operon transcriptional start site. The affinity for the rbs operator is reduced by addition of ribose, consistent with ribose being the inducer of the operon. From Escherichia coli (strain K12).
   1000..1077    -  promoter       lacIq promoter: lacI (mutant); In the lacIq allele, a single base change in the promoter boosts expression of the lacI gene about 10-fold.
   1204..1281    +  promoter       lacIq promoter: lacI (mutant); In the lacIq allele, a single base change in the promoter boosts expression of the lacI gene about 10-fold.
   1282..2328    +  CDS            lacI: lac repressor; lacI; The lac repressor binds to the lac operator to inhibit transcription in E. coli. This inhibition can be relieved by adding lactose or isopropyl-β-D-thiogalactopyranoside (IPTG).
   2382..2403    +  promoter       T5 promoter (fragment): bacteriophage T5 promoter for E. coli RNA polymerase, with embedded lac operator
   2606..2837    -  protein_bind   λ attP: attP; integrase from phage λ λ integrase
   2872..2958    +  terminator     rrnB T1 terminator: Escherichia coli rrnB; transcription terminator T1 from the E. coli rrnB gene
   3493..4443    -  CDS            Rep101: RepA protein needed for replication with the pSC101 origin; rep101
   4491..4713    -  rep_origin     pSC101 ori: low-copy replication origin that requires the Rep101 protein
   5205..5299    -  terminator     lambda t0 terminator: transcription terminator from phage lambda
   5329..6189    -  CDS            AmpR: β-lactamase; bla; confers resistance to ampicillin, carbenicillin, and related antibiotics
   6190..6281    -  promoter       AmpR promoter: bla
>Addgene plasmid #60767 | pZS1[RbsR-T,LacI-T] | depositor full sequence | sequence record 97749 | pZS1[RbsR-T,LacI-T] sequence 6330 bps
CTAAGCCGAACCGCGTTCCATCAGAATCGGAGTAAGTTGTAATCGTTGTTGCTGAAGGGTCGGCTGGGTT
ATCCGATGGATGAGTACATCAATCGCCAGCTCCCCCAGTTCATCTTTCGGTTGGTGGATAGTGGTTAATG
GTGGCGTCATAAAGCTTGCCAGTTCGATATCGTCATAGCCAATCACCGCGATATCCTGCGGAACCTGTAA
CTCTGCCTGATATAACGCCTGGTAAACGCCAACAGCCATAGCGTCATTTCCGGTAAAGACGGCCTGAGGA
CGCAGCGGATGTGATAGCAGTTGGCGCATAGCGTCAAACCCGCCGTTAAATTCAAAATCACCAGTGACTT
CATAGCCATCAGGAATGTTGAGACCCGCACGTTTCATCGCCGCCCGATAACCTTCCAACCGCAGGCGCGC
CGGAGTTTTATCCAGCGGGCCGGTAATACAGGCGATACGGGTATGACCTTTATCGATCAGATATTGCGTT
GCTAAGTCTCCGCCCAGCAACGAGTTATCCTGAATAAGATCGCTGTCGCCATCGAACGGAGCCCAGTCCA
TCATCACAGTAGGCACTGTCGGATAACGTTGCATGATTTCACGCGAAGGTTGATGCGTTTCGGTGCACAG
TAACAGCAAGCCATCAACGCGTTTTTGCATCAGCGTTTCCAGATTGCGATTCATCCGCTGTTCATCGCCT
TCGGTATTGCAAAGGACGAGACTATAACCGCGTTCGAAGCAGCTGCGTTCAACGCCACGCACCAGTTCTG
AATAGAAAGGATTGGTACTGGCAGTGATCAACATGCCAATGGTATGGCTCGCTTTGCCCGCCAGTTGTTG
TGCCACGCGGTTGGGAATGTAATTGAGCTCCGCCATCGCCGCTTCCACTTTTTCCCGCGTTTTCGCAGAA
ACGTGGCTGGCCTGGTTCACCACGTTGGAAACGGTCGCCGTAGAGACACCGGCATACTCTGCGACATCGT
ATAACGTTACTGGTTTCACATTCACCACCCTGAATTGACTCTCTTCCGGGCGCTATCATGCCATACCGCG
AAAGGTTTTGCACCATTCGATGGTGTCGCTAGCCTAAGAAACCATTATTATCATGACATTAACCTATAAA
AATAGGCGTATCACGAGGCCCTTTCGTCTTCACCTCGACAATTCGCGCGCGAAGGCGAAGCGGCATGCAT
TTACGTTGGTACCGACACCATCGAATGGGGCAAAACCTTTCGCGGTATGGCATGATAGCGCCCGGAAGAG
AGTCAATTCAGGGTGGTGAATGTGAAACCAGTAACGTTATACGATGTCGCAGAGTATGCCGGTGTCTCTA
CGGCGACCGTTTCCAACGTGGTGAACCAGGCCAGCCACGTTTCTGCGAAAACGCGGGAAAAAGTGGAAGC
GGCGATGGCGGAGCTGAATTACATTCCCAACCGCGTGGCACAACAACTGGCGGGCAAACAGTCGTTGCTG
ATTGGCGTTGCCACCTCCAGTCTGGCCCTGCACGCGCCGTCGCAAATTGTCGCGGCGATTAAATCTCGCG
CCGATCAACTGGGTGCCAGCGTGGTGGTGTCGATGGTAGAACGAAGCGGCGTCGAAGCCTGTAAAGCGGC
GGTGCACAATCTTCTCGCGCAACGCGTCAGTGGGCTGATCATTAACTATCCGCTGGATGACCAGGATGCC
ATTGCTGTGGAAGCTGCCTGCACTAATGTTCCGGCGTTATTTCTTGATGTCTCTGACCAGACACCCATCA
ACAGTATTATTTTCTCCCATGAAGACGGTACGCGACTGGGCGTGGAGCATCTGGTCGCATTGGGTCACCA
GCAAATCGCGCTGTTAGCGGGCCCATTAAGTTCTGTCTCGGCGCGTCTGCGTCTGGCTGGCTGGCATAAA
TATCTCACTCGCAATCAAATTCAGCCGATAGCGGAACGGGAAGGCGACTGGAGTGCCATGTCCGGTTTTC
AACAAACCATGCAAATGCTGAATGAGGGCATCGTTCCCACTGCGATGCTGGTTGCCAACGATCAGATGGC
GCTGGGCGCAATGCGCGCCATTACCGAGTCCGGGCTGCGCGTTGGTGCGGATATCTCGGTAGTGGGATAC
GACGATACCGAAGACAGCTCATGTTATATCCCGCCGTTAACCACCATCAAACAGGATTTTCGCCTGCTGG
GGCAAACCAGCGTGGACCGCTTGCTGCAACTCTCTCAGGGCCAGGCGGTGAAGGGCAATCAGCTGTTGCC
CGTCTCACTGGTGAAAAGAAAAACCACCCTGGCGCCCAATACGCAAACCGCCTCTCCCCGCGCGTTGGCC
GATTCATTAATGCAGCTGTGACCATGGGCGCAACGCAATTAATGTAAGTTAGCGCGAATTGTCGAGGGAA
ATCATAAAAAATTTATTTGCTTTCAGGAAAATTTTTCTGTATAATAGATTCATAAATTTGAGAGAAGAGT
TTAAATATGGCTGGTTCTCGCAGAAAGAAACATATCCATGAAATCCCGCCCCGAATTCATATGTCTAGAT
AGCTGAGTAGCCTAGAGTGCGCGACAGGTTTGATGACAAAAAATTAGCGCAAGAAGACAAAAATCACCTT
GCGCTAATGCTCTGTTACAGGTCACTAATACCATCTAAGTAGTTGATTCATAGTGACTGCATATGTTGTG
TTTTACAGTATTATGTAGTCTGTTTTTTATGCAAAATCTAATTTAATATATTGATATTTATATCATTTTA
CGTTTCTCGTTCAGCTTTTTTATACTAAGTTGGCATTATAAAAAAGCATTGCTTATCAATTTGTTGCAAC
GAACAGGTCACTATCAGTCAAAATAAAATCATTATTTGATTTCAATTTTGTCCCACTCCCCCTAGAGGCA
TCAAATAAAACGAAAGGCTCAGTCGAAAGACTGGGCCTTTCGTTTTATCTGTTGTTTGTCGGTGAACGCT
CTCCTGAGTAGGACAAATCCGCCGCCCTAGACCTAGGGTACGGGTTTTGCTGCCCGCAAACGGGCTGTTC
TGGTGTTGCTAGTTTGTTATCAGAATCGCAGATCCGGCTTCAGGTTTGCCGGCTGAAAGCGCTATTTCTT
CCAGAATTGCCATGATTTTTTCCCCACGGGAGGCGTCACTGGCTCCCGTGTTGTCGGCAGCTTTGATTCG
ATAAGCAGCATCGCCTGTTTCAGGCTGTCTATGTGTGACTGTTGAGCTGTAACAAGTTGTCTCAGGTGTT
CAATTTCATGTTCTAGTTGCTTTGTTTTACTGGTTTCACCTGTTCTATTAGGTGTTACATGCTGTTCATC
TGTTACATTGTCGATCTGTTCATGGTGAACAGCTTTAAATGCACCAAAAACTCGTAAAAGCTCTGATGTA
TCTATCTTTTTTACACCGTTTTCATCTGTGCATATGGACAGTTTTCCCTTTGATATCTAACGGTGAACAG
TTGTTCTACTTTTGTTTGTTAGTCTTGATGCTTCACTGATAGATACAAGAGCCATAAGAACCTCAGATCC
TTCCGTATTTAGCCAGTATGTTCTCTAGTGTGGTTCGTTGTTTTTGCGTGAGCCATGAGAACGAACCATT
GAGATCATGCTTACTTTGCATGTCACTCAAAAATTTTGCCTCAAAACTGGTGAGCTGAATTTTTGCAGTT
AAAGCATCGTGTAGTGTTTTTCTTAGTCCGTTACGTAGGTAGGAATCTGATGTAATGGTTGTTGGTATTT
TGTCACCATTCATTTTTATCTGGTTGTTCTCAAGTTCGGTTACGAGATCCATTTGTCTATCTAGTTCAAC
TTGGAAAATCAACGTATCAGTCGGGCGGCCTCGCTTATCAACCACCAATTTCATATTGCTGTAAGTGTTT
AAATCTTTACTTATTGGTTTCAAAACCCATTGGTTAAGCCTTTTAAACTCATGGTAGTTATTTTCAAGCA
TTAACATGAACTTAAATTCATCAAGGCTAATCTCTATATTTGCCTTGTGAGTTTTCTTTTGTGTTAGTTC
TTTTAATAACCACTCATAAATCCTCATAGAGTATTTGTTTTCAAAAGACTTAACATGTTCCAGATTATAT
TTTATGAATTTTTTTAACTGGAAAAGATAAGGCAATATCTCTTCACTAAAAACTAATTCTAATTTTTCGC
TTGAGAACTTGGCATAGTTTGTCCACTGGAAAATCTCAAAGCCTTTAACCAAAGGATTCCTGATTTCCAC
AGTTCTCGTCATCAGCTCTCTGGTTGCTTTAGCTAATACACCATAAGCATTTTCCCTACTGATGTTCATC
ATCTGAGCGTATTGGTTATAAGTGAACGATACCGTCCGTTCTTTCCTTGTAGGGTTTTCAATCGTGGGGT
TGAGTAGTGCCACACAGCATAAAATTAGCTTGGTTTCATGCTCCGTTAAGTCATAGCGACTAATCGCTAG
TTCATTTGCTTTGAAAACAACTAATTCAGACATACATCTCAATTGGTCTAGGTGATTTTAATCACTATAC
CAATTGAGATGGGCTAGTCAATGATAATTACTAGTCCTTTTCCTTTGAGTTGTGGGTATCTGTAAATTCT
GCTAGACCTTTGCTGGAAAACTTGTAAATTCTGCTAGACCCTCTGTAAATTCCGCTAGACCTTTGTGTGT
TTTTTTTGTTTATATTCAAGTGGTTATAATTTATAGAATAAAGAAAGAATAAAAAAAGATAAAAAGAATA
GATCCCAGCCCTGTGTATAACTCACTACTTTAGTCAGTTCCGCAGTATTACAAAAGGATGTCGCAAACGC
TGTTTGCTCCTCTACAAAACAGACCTTAAAACCCTAAAGGCTTAAGTAGCACCCTCGCAAGCTCGGGCAA
ATCGCTGAATATTCCTTTTGTCTCCGACCATCAGGCACCTGAGTCGCTGTCTTTTTCGTGACATTCAGTT
CGCTGCGCTCACGGCTCTGGCAGTGAATGGGGGTAAATGGCACTACAGGCGCCTTTTATGGATTCATGCA
AGGAAACTACCCATAATACAAGAAAAGCCCGTCACGGGCTTCTCAGGGCGTTTTATGGCGGGTCTGCTAT
GTGGTGCTATCTGACTTTTTGCTGTTCAGCAGTTCCTGCCCTCTGATTTTCCAGTCTGACCACTTCGGAT
TATCCCGTGACAGGTCATTCAGACTGGCTAATGCACCCAGTAAGGCAGCGGTATCATCAACAGGCTTACC
CGTCTTACTGTCCCTAGTGCTTGGATTCTCACCAATAAAAAACGCCCGGCGGCAACCGAGCGTTCTGAAC
AAATCCAGATGGAGTTCTGAGGTCATTACTGGATCTATCAACAGGAGTCCAAGCGAGCTCGTAAACTTGG
TCTGACAGTTACCAATGCTTAATCAGTGAGGCACCTATCTCAGCGATCTGTCTATTTCGTTCATCCATAG
TTGCCTGACTCCCCGTCGTGTAGATAACTACGATACGGGAGGGCTTACCATCTGGCCCCAGTGCTGCAAT
GATACCGCGAGACCCACGCTCACCGGCTCCAGATTTATCAGCAATAAACCAGCCAGCCGGAAGGGCCGAG
CGCAGAAGTGGTCCTGCAACTTTATCCGCCTCCATCCAGTCTATTAATTGTTGCCGGGAAGCTAGAGTAA
GTAGTTCGCCAGTTAATAGTTTGCGCAACGTTGTTGCCATTGCTACAGGCATCGTGGTGTCACGCTCGTC
GTTTGGTATGGCTTCATTCAGCTCCGGTTCCCAACGATCAAGGCGAGTTACATGATCCCCCATGTTGTGC
AAAAAAGCGGTTAGCTCCTTCGGTCCTCCGATCGTTGTCAGAAGTAAGTTGGCCGCAGTGTTATCACTCA
TGGTTATGGCAGCACTGCATAATTCTCTTACTGTCATGCCATCCGTAAGATGCTTTTCTGTGACTGGTGA
GTACTCAACCAAGTCATTCTGAGAATAGTGTATGCGGCGACCGAGTTGCTCTTGCCCGGCGTCAATACGG
GATAATACCGCGCCACATAGCAGAACTTTAAAAGTGCTCATCATTGGAAAACGTTCTTCGGGGCGAAAAC
TCTCAAGGATCTTACCGCTGTTGAGATCCAGTTCGATGTAACCCACTCGTGCACCCAACTGATCTTCAGC
ATCTTTTACTTTCACCAGCGTTTCTGGGTGAGCAAAAACAGGAAGGCAAAATGCCGCAAAAAAGGGAATA
AGGGCGACACGGAAATGTTGAATACTCATACTCTTCCTTTTTCAATATTATTGAAGCATTTATCAGGGTT
ATTGTCTCATGAGCGGATACATATTTGAATGTATTTAGAAAAATAAACAAATAGGGGCTCGAGTTCCGCG
CACATTTCCCCGAAAAGTGCCACCTGACGT
