>Addgene plasmid #60767 | pZS1[RbsR-T,LacI-T] | addgene partial sequence | sequence record 109715 | AmpSeq-F 5'-ctcatgagcggatacatatttgaa-3'
TCGGCTGGGTTATCCGATGGATGAGTACATCAATCGCCAGCTCCCCCAGTTCATCTTTCGGTTGGTGGAT
AGTGGTTAATGGTGGCGTCATAAAGCTTGCCAGTTCGATATCGTCATAGCCAATCACCGCGATATCCTGC
GGAACCTGTAACTCTGCCTGATATAACGCCTGGTAAACGCCAACAGCCATAGCGTCATTTCCGGTAAAGA
CGGCCTGAGGACGCAGCGGATGTGATAGCAGTTGGCGCATAGCGTCAAACCCGCCGTTAAATTCAAAATC
ACCAGTGACTTCATAGCCATCAGGAATGTTGAGACCCGCACGTTTCATCGCCGCCCGATAACCTTCCAAC
CGCAGGCGCGCCGGAGTTTTATCCAGCGGGCCGGTAATACAGGCGATACGGGTATGACCTTTATCGATCA
GATATTGCGTTGCTAAGTCTCCGCCCAGCAACGAGTTATCCTGAATAAGATCGCTGTCGCCATCGAACGG
AGCCCAGTCCATCATCACAGTAGGCACTGTCGGATAACGTTGCATGATTTCACGCGAAGGTTGATGCGTT
TCGGTGCACAGTAACAGCAAGCCATCAACGCGTTTTTGCATCAGCGTTTCCAGATTGCGATTCATCCGCT
GTTCATCGCCTTCGGTATTGC
